Addgene plasmid #66586: pX330.LoxP
Purpose: sgRNA for LSL
Depositing lab: Wen Xue. Depositing organization: University of Massachusetts, Worcester. Publication: A versatile reporter system for CRISPR-mediated chromosomal rearrangements. Li Y, Park A, Mou H, Colpan C, Bizhanova A, Akama-Garren E, Joshi N, Hendrickson EA, Feldser D, Yin H, Anderson DG, Jacks T, Weng Z, Xue W. Genome Biol. 2015 May 28;16(1):111. 10.1186/s13059-015-0680-7 PubMed 26018130.
Backbone
  Vector backbone: pX330
  Vector type: Mammalian Expression
Growth in bacteria
  Bacterial resistance: Ampicillin, 100 μg/mL
  Growth temperature: 37°C
  Growth strain: Stbl3
  Copy number: Unknown
Gene/Insert
  Gene/Insert name: LoxP sgRNA
  gRNA/shRNA sequence: Gcgtatagcatacattatacg
Terms and licenses: Academic/Nonprofit Terms; Industry Terms: Not Available to Industry
How to cite: pX330.LoxP was a gift from Wen Xue (Addgene plasmid # 66586 ; http://n2t.net/addgene:66586 ; RRID:Addgene_66586)
