[The description below was written by a language model from this plasmid's Addgene catalogue record.]
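Description:
pX330.LoxP is a mammalian expression plasmid built on the pX330 backbone, carrying a single guide RNA directed against the LoxP recombinase recognition site. It is propagated in bacteria under ampicillin selection; the record does not state the copy number, the origin of replication, or any mammalian selection marker. No feature table is provided, so the individual regulatory elements are not documented here. As generally known, pX330 is an all-in-one CRISPR vector that pairs a U6-driven sgRNA scaffold with a Streptococcus pyogenes Cas9 expression cassette, so that one transfected plasmid supplies both the nuclease and its guide. That layout is inferred from the named backbone rather than listed in this entry.

The stated purpose is "sgRNA for LSL", meaning Lox-Stop-Lox cassettes, in which a transcriptional stop element flanked by two LoxP sites blocks expression of a downstream gene until it is removed, normally by Cre recombinase. Because the guide targets the LoxP sequence itself, a single sgRNA should direct cleavage at both flanking sites, allowing Cas9-mediated deletion of the intervening stop element and activation of the downstream gene without Cre. This fits the associated work, which describes a reporter system for CRISPR-mediated chromosomal rearrangements, where excision of an LSL cassette can serve as a readout of deletion between two cut sites. The record does not specify which reporter alleles, cell lines or animals the plasmid was used with, nor its delivery method.
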