>Addgene plasmid #66586 | pX330.LoxP | addgene partial sequence | sequence record 117832 | BGH-rev 5'-TAGAAGGCACAGTCGAGG-3'
GCCTGGCCGGCCTTTTTCGTGGCCGCCGGCCTTTTGTCGCCTCCCAGCTGAGACAGGTCGATCCGTGTCT
CGTACAGGCCGGTGATGCTCTGGTGGATCAGGGTGGCGTCCAGCACCTCTTTGGTGCTGGTGTACCTCTT
CCGGTCGATGGTGGTGTCAAAGTACTTGAAGGCGGCAGGGGCTCCCAGATTGGTCAGGGTAAACAGGTGG
ATGATATTCTCGGCCTGCTCTCTGATGGGCTTATCCCGGTGCTTGTTGTAGGCGGACAGCACTTTGTCCA
GATTAGCGTCGGCCAGGATCACTCTCTTGGAGAACTCGCTGATCTGCTCGATGATCTCGTCCAGGTAGTG
CTTGTGCTGTTCCACAAACAGCTGTTTCTGCTCATTATCCTCGGGGGAGCCCTTCAGCTTCTCATAGTGG
CTGGCCAGGTACAGGAAGTTCACATATTTGGAGGGCAGGGCCAGTTCGTTTCCCTTCTGCAGTTCGCCGG
CAGAGGCCAGCATTCTCTTCCGGCCGTTTTCCAGCTCGAACAGGGAGTACTTAGGCAGCTTGATGATCAG
GTCCTTTTTCACTTCTTTGTAG
