>Addgene plasmid #66586 | pX330.LoxP | addgene partial sequence | sequence record 121468 | pBR322ori-F 5'-GGGAAACGCCTGGTATCTTT-3'
TTTTGTGATGCTCGTCAGGGGGGCGGAGCCTATGGAAAAACGCCAGCAACGCGGCCTTTTTACGGTTCCT
GGCCTTTTGCTGGCCTTTTGCTCACATGTGAGGGCCTATTTCCCATGATTCCTTCATATTTGCATATACG
ATACAAGGCTGTTAGAGAGATAATTGGAATTAATTTGACTGTAAACACAAAGATATTAGTACAAAATACG
TGACGTAGAAAGTAATAATTTCTTGGGTAGTTTGCAGTTTTAAAATTATGTTTTAAAATGGACTATCATA
TGCTTACCGTAACTTGAAAGTATTTCGATTTCTTGGCTTTATATATCTTGTGGAAAGGACGAAACACCGC
GTATAGCATACATTATACGGTTTTAGAGCTAGAAATAGCAAGTTAAAATAAGGCTAGTCCGTTATCAACT
TGAAAAAGTGGCACCGAGTCGGTGCTTTTTTGTTTTAGAGCTAGAAATAGCAAGTTAAAATAAGGCTAGT
CCGTTTTTAGCGCGTGCGCCAATTCTGCAGACAAATGGCTCTAGAGGTACCCGTTACATAACTTACGGTA
AATGGCCCGCCTGGCTGACCGCCCAACGACCCCCGCCCATTGACGTCAATAGTAACGCCAATAGGGACTT
TCCATTGACGTCAATGGGTGGAGTATTTACGGTAAACTGCCCACTTGGCAGTACATCAAGTGTATCATAT
GCCAAGTACGCCCCCTATTGACGTCAATGACGGTAAATGGCCCGCCTGGCATTGTGCCCAGTACATGACC
TTATGGGACTT
